Addgene plasmid #227374: 3×Cherry Dam AID Smash
Purpose: For inducible expression and cytosolic localization of Dam
Depositing lab: David Pellman. Depositing organization: Dana-Farber Cancer Institute. Publication: Heritable transcriptional defects from aberrations of nuclear architecture. Papathanasiou S, Mynhier NA, Liu S, Brunette G, Stokasimov E, Jacob E, Li L, Comenho C, van Steensel B, Buenrostro JD, Zhang CZ, Pellman D. Nature. 2023 Jul;619(7968):184-192. doi: 10.1038/s41586-023-06157-7. Epub 2023 Jun 7. PubMed 37286600.
Backbone
  Vector backbone: pCW57.1
  Vector type: Mammalian Expression, Lentiviral
  Selectable markers: Puromycin
Growth in bacteria
  Bacterial resistance: Ampicillin, 100 μg/mL
  Growth temperature: 37°C
  Growth strain: NEB Stable
  Copy number: Unknown
Gene/Insert
  Gene/Insert name: Dam DNA-adenine methyltransferase
  Species: H. sapiens (human)
  Tag / fusion protein: mCherry (C terminal on insert)
Resource information
  A portion of this plasmid was derived from a plasmid made by: David Root (Addgene plasmid #41393) and the van Steensel lab.
Terms and licenses: Academic/Nonprofit Terms; Industry Terms: Not Available to Industry
Depositor comments: The megaDam vector was generated by synthesizing (Genewiz) a sequence containing three copies of mCherry (based on the sequence from pHAGE-EFS-N22p-3XRFPnls; Addgene plasmid #75387) and the sequences encoding the mAID and SMASh degrons (from Lemmens, B. et al. DNA replication determines timing of mitosis by restricting CDK1 and PLK1 activation. Mol. Cell 71, 117–128.e3 (2018)). The Dam coding sequence was taken from TS52_pT_damonly (van Steensel lab). The sequence encoding the Dam–mCherry double-degron fusion was cloned and introduced into the lentiviral vector pCW57.1 (Addgene plasmid #41393, Addgene; gift from David Root).
How to cite: 3×Cherry Dam AID Smash was a gift from David Pellman (Addgene plasmid # 227374 ; http://n2t.net/addgene:227374 ; RRID:Addgene_227374)
