[The description below was written by a language model from this plasmid's Addgene catalogue record and pLannotate feature annotations shown in this document.]
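Description:
3×Cherry Dam AID Smash is a doxycycline-inducible, third-generation-style lentiviral expression plasmid built on the pCW57.1 backbone, about 11.9 kb in the sequenced record. It is propagated in E. coli through a high-copy ColE1/pUC-type origin and ampicillin resistance. The viral portion has an RSV promoter driving a truncated HIV-1 5' LTR, the Ψ packaging signal, RRE, cPPT/CTS, a WPRE and a self-inactivating ΔU3 3' LTR. This allows packaging into replication-incompetent particles and stable integration into mammalian cells.

The payload sits between attB1 and attB2 Gateway sites downstream of the tight TRE promoter (seven tet operators plus a minimal CMV promoter). It encodes Dam DNA adenine methyltransferase, which methylates GATC sites. The catalogue lists the species as human, but the feature annotation identifies the coding sequence as the E. coli K12 enzyme. Dam is fused at its C terminus to three tandem mCherry copies, followed by an IAA17-derived fragment corresponding to the mAID auxin-inducible degron. After this comes a hepatitis C virus polyprotein fragment corresponding to the SMASh degron, a self-removing tag whose retention, and hence protein degradation, is controlled by an HCV protease inhibitor. A separate hPGK promoter drives puromycin resistance together with the rtTA3 reverse transactivator, so a single vector supplies selection and doxycycline responsiveness.

The depositor calls this fusion "megaDam". The stated purpose is inducible expression of Dam with cytosolic localization, and the triple-mCherry fusion adds bulk and red fluorescence for tracking. The two degrons give additional control over protein levels beyond transcriptional induction. The record does not detail the downstream assay.
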