Features (pLannotate 1.2.2; 34 found; start..end, strand, type, name):
      1..589     +  rep_origin     ori: high-copy-number ColE1/pMB1/pBR322/pUC origin of replication
    772..864     +  CDS            lacI (fragment): lac repressor; lacI; The lac repressor binds to the lac operator to inhibit transcription in E. coli. This inhibition can be relieved by adding lactose or isopropyl-β-D-thiogalactopyranoside (IPTG).
    877..898     +  protein_bind   CAP binding site: CAP binding activates transcription in the presence of cAMP. E. coli catabolite activator protein
    913..943     +  promoter       lac promoter: promoter for the E. coli lac operon
    947..969     +  protein_bind   lac operator (fragment): The lac repressor binds to the lac operator to inhibit transcription in E. coli. This inhibition can be relieved by adding lactose or isopropyl-β-D-thiogalactopyranoside (IPTG). lac repressor encoded by lacI
   1012..1030    +  promoter       T3 promoter: promoter for bacteriophage T3 RNA polymerase
   1058..1284    +  promoter       RSV promoter: Rous sarcoma virus enhancer/promoter
   1285..1465    +  LTR            5' LTR (truncated): truncated 5' long terminal repeat (LTR) from HIV-1
   1512..1637    +  misc_feature   HIV-1 Ψ: packaging signal of human immunodeficiency virus type 1
   1621..1984    +  CDS            HIV-1 gag (fragment): gag protein from human immunodeficiency virus 1; gag
   2130..2363    +  misc_feature   RRE: The Rev response element (RRE) of HIV-1 allows for Rev-dependent mRNA export from the nucleus to the cytoplasm.
   2740..2764    +  CDS            Rev (fragment): human immunodeficiency virus 1 (HIV-1) Rev protein; rev; enhances nuclear export of unspliced and incompletely spliced viral mRNAs
   2805..2922    +  misc_feature   cPPT/CTS: central polypurine tract and central termination sequence of HIV-1
   2976..3290    +  promoter       tight TRE promoter: Tet-responsive promoter PTight, consisting of seven tet operator sequences followed by the minimal CMV promoter
   3311..3335    +  protein_bind   attB1: mutant version of attB; recombination site for the Gateway® BP reaction BP Clonase™
   3338..4171    +  CDS            dam: DMA_ECOLI - Experimental evidence at protein level: Swiss-Prot protein existence level 1. Methylates DNA within the sequence GATC and protects the DNA from cleavage by the restriction endonuclease MboI. Although it shares sequence specificity with a number of type II restriction endonucleases and methylases, it is thought to act in postreplication mismatch repair rather than as a part of a restriction modification system. May also play a role in DNA replication. From Escherichia coli (strain K12).
   4193..4900    +  CDS            mCherry: mCherry is a basic (constitutively fluorescent) red fluorescent protein published in 2004, derived from Discosoma sp.. It is reported to be a very rapidly-maturing monomer with low acid sensitivity.
   4919..5626    +  CDS            mCherry: mCherry is a basic (constitutively fluorescent) red fluorescent protein published in 2004, derived from Discosoma sp.. It is reported to be a very rapidly-maturing monomer with low acid sensitivity.
   5645..6352    +  CDS            mCherry: mCherry is a basic (constitutively fluorescent) red fluorescent protein published in 2004, derived from Discosoma sp.. It is reported to be a very rapidly-maturing monomer with low acid sensitivity.
   6359..6577    +  CDS            IAA17 (fragment): IAA17_ARATH - Also known as AXR3. Experimental evidence at protein level: Swiss-Prot protein existence level 1. Aux/IAA proteins are short-lived transcriptional factors that function as repressors of early auxin response genes at low auxin concentrations. Repression is thought to result from the interaction with auxin response factors (ARFs), proteins that bind to the auxin- responsive promoter element (AuxRE). Formation of heterodimers with ARF proteins may alter their ability to modulate early auxin response genes expression. From Arabidopsis thaliana (Mouse-ear cress).
   6689..7267    +  CDS            POLG_HCV77 (fragment): Experimental evidence at protein level: Swiss-Prot protein existence level 1. [RNA-directed RNA polymerase]: RNA-dependent RNA polymerase that performs primer-template recognition and RNA synthesis during viral replication. From Hepatitis C virus genotype 1a (isolate H77) (HCV).
   7491..7515    -  protein_bind   attB2: mutant version of attB; recombination site for the Gateway® BP reaction BP Clonase™
   7532..7550    +  CDS            9xHis (fragment): 9xHis affinity tag
   7560..8070    +  promoter       hPGK promoter: human phosphoglycerate kinase 1 promoter
   8080..8676    +  CDS            PuroR (fragment): puromycin N-acetyltransferase; pac from Streptomyces; confers resistance to puromycin
   8731..9428    +  CDS            rtTA3 (fragment): reverse tetracycline transactivator 3 activates expression from Tet-responsive promoters in the presence of doxycycline
   9358..9468    +  CDS            VP48: 3 tandem repeats of the minimal activation domain of herpes simplex virus VP16 (Cheng et al., 2013)
   9504..10052   +  misc_feature   WPRE (fragment): woodchuck hepatitis virus posttranscriptional regulatory element
  10078..10149   +  CDS            nef (fragment): NEF_HV1Z2 - Experimental evidence at protein level: Swiss-Prot protein existence level 1. Extracellular Nef protein targets CD4(+) T-lymphocytes for apoptosis by interacting with CXCR4 surface receptors. From Human immunodeficiency virus type 1 group M subtype D (isolate Z2/CDC-Z34) (HIV-1).
  10151..10384   +  LTR            3' LTR (ΔU3): self-inactivating 3' long terminal repeat (LTR) from HIV-1
  10456..10577   +  polyA_signal   SV40 poly(A) signal: SV40 polyadenylation signal
  10617..10752   +  rep_origin     SV40 ori: SV40 origin of replication
  10760..10823   +  promoter       AmpR promoter: bla
  10824..11684   +  CDS            AmpR: β-lactamase; bla; confers resistance to ampicillin, carbenicillin, and related antibiotics
>Addgene plasmid #227374 | 3×Cherry Dam AID Smash | addgene full sequence | sequence record 450133 | Addgene NGS Result
TTGAGATCCTTTTTTTCTGCGCGTAATCTGCTGCTTGCAAACAAAAAAACCACCGCTACCAGCGGTGGTT
TGTTTGCCGGATCAAGAGCTACCAACTCTTTTTCCGAAGGTAACTGGCTTCAGCAGAGCGCAGATACCAA
ATACTGTTCTTCTAGTGTAGCCGTAGTTAGGCCACCACTTCAAGAACTCTGTAGCACCGCCTACATACCT
CGCTCTGCTAATCCTGTTACCAGTGGCTGCTGCCAGTGGCGATAAGTCGTGTCTTACCGGGTTGGACTCA
AGACGATAGTTACCGGATAAGGCGCAGCGGTCGGGCTGAACGGGGGGTTCGTGCACACAGCCCAGCTTGG
AGCGAACGACCTACACCGAACTGAGATACCTACAGCGTGAGCTATGAGAAAGCGCCACGCTTCCCGAAGG
GAGAAAGGCGGACAGGTATCCGGTAAGCGGCAGGGTCGGAACAGGAGAGCGCACGAGGGAGCTTCCAGGG
GGAAACGCCTGGTATCTTTATAGTCCTGTCGGGTTTCGCCACCTCTGACTTGAGCGTCGATTTTTGTGAT
GCTCGTCAGGGGGGCGGAGCCTATGGAAAAACGCCAGCAACGCGGCCTTTTTACGGTTCCTGGCCTTTTG
CTGGCCTTTTGCTCACATGTTCTTTCCTGCGTTATCCCCTGATTCTGTGGATAACCGTATTACCGCCTTT
GAGTGAGCTGATACCGCTCGCCGCAGCCGAACGACCGAGCGCAGCGAGTCAGTGAGCGAGGAAGCGGAAG
AGCGCCCAATACGCAAACCGCCTCTCCCCGCGCGTTGGCCGATTCATTAATGCAGCTGGCACGACAGGTT
TCCCGACTGGAAAGCGGGCAGTGAGCGCAACGCAATTAATGTGAGTTAGCTCACTCATTAGGCACCCCAG
GCTTTACACTTTATGCTTCCGGCTCGTATGTTGTGTGGAATTGTGAGCGGATAACAATTTCACACAGGAA
ACAGCTATGACCATGATTACGCCAAGCGCGCAATTAACCCTCACTAAAGGGAACAAAAGCTGGAGCTGCA
AGCTTAATGTAGTCTTATGCAATACTCTTGTAGTCTTGCAACATGGTAACGATGAGTTAGCAACATGCCT
TACAAGGAGAGAAAAAGCACCGTGCATGCCGATTGGTGGAAGTAAGGTGGTACGATCGTGCCTTATTAGG
AAGGCAACAGACGGGTCTGACATGGATTGGACGAACCACTGAATTGCCGCATTGCAGAGATATTGTATTT
AAGTGCCTAGCTCGATACATAAACGGGTCTCTCTGGTTAGACCAGATCTGAGCCTGGGAGCTCTCTGGCT
AACTAGGGAACCCACTGCTTAAGCCTCAATAAAGCTTGCCTTGAGTGCTTCAAGTAGTGTGTGCCCGTCT
GTTGTGTGACTCTGGTAACTAGAGATCCCTCAGACCCTTTTAGTCAGTGTGGAAAATCTCTAGCAGTGGC
GCCCGAACAGGGACTTGAAAGCGAAAGGGAAACCAGAGGAGCTCTCTCGACGCAGGACTCGGCTTGCTGA
AGCGCGCACGGCAAGAGGCGAGGGGCGGCGACTGGTGAGTACGCCAAAAATTTTGACTAGCGGAGGCTAG
AAGGAGAGAGATGGGTGCGAGAGCGTCAGTATTAAGCGGGGGAGAATTAGATCGCGATGGGAAAAAATTC
GGTTAAGGCCAGGGGGAAAGAAAAAATATAAATTAAAACATATAGTATGGGCAAGCAGGGAGCTAGAACG
ATTCGCAGTTAATCCTGGCCTGTTAGAAACATCAGAAGGCTGTAGACAAATACTGGGACAGCTACAACCA
TCCCTTCAGACAGGATCAGAAGAACTTAGATCATTATATAATACAGTAGCAACCCTCTATTGTGTGCATC
AAAGGATAGAGATAAAAGACACCAAGGAAGCTTTAGACAAGATAGAGGAAGAGCAAAACAAAAGTAAGAC
CACCGCACAGCAAGCGGCCGCTGATCTTCAGACCTGGAGGAGGAGATATGAGGGACAATTGGAGAAGTGA
ATTATATAAATATAAAGTAGTAAAAATTGAACCATTAGGAGTAGCACCCACCAAGGCAAAGAGAAGAGTG
GTGCAGAGAGAAAAAAGAGCAGTGGGAATAGGAGCTTTGTTCCTTGGGTTCTTGGGAGCAGCAGGAAGCA
CTATGGGCGCAGCGTCAATGACGCTGACGGTACAGGCCAGACAATTATTGTCTGGTATAGTGCAGCAGCA
GAACAATTTGCTGAGGGCTATTGAGGCGCAACAGCATCTGTTGCAACTCACAGTCTGGGGCATCAAGCAG
CTCCAGGCAAGAATCCTGGCTGTGGAAAGATACCTAAAGGATCAACAGCTCCTGGGGATTTGGGGTTGCT
CTGGAAAACTCATTTGCACCACTGCTGTGCCTTGGAATGCTAGTTGGAGTAATAAATCTCTGGAACAGAT
TTGGAATCACACGACCTGGATGGAGTGGGACAGAGAAATTAACAATTACACAAGCTTAATACACTCCTTA
ATTGAAGAATCGCAAAACCAGCAAGAAAAGAATGAACAAGAATTATTGGAATTAGATAAATGGGCAAGTT
TGTGGAATTGGTTTAACATAACAAATTGGCTGTGGTATATAAAATTATTCATAATGATAGTAGGAGGCTT
GGTAGGTTTAAGAATAGTTTTTGCTGTACTTTCTATAGTGAATAGAGTTAGGCAGGGATATTCACCATTA
TCGTTTCAGACCCACCTCCCAACCCCGAGGGGACAATTCTCGACCTCGAGACAAATGGCAGTATTCATCC
ACAATTTTAAAAGAAAAGGGGGGATTGGGGGGTACAGTGCAGGGGAAAGAATAGTAGACATAATAGCAAC
AGACATACAAACTAAAGAATTACAAAAACAAATTACAAAAATTCAAAATTTTCGGGTTTATTACAGGGAC
AGCAGAGATCCACTTTGGCCGCGAATCGATATGTCGAGTTTACTCCCTATCAGTGATAGAGAACGTATGT
CGAGTTTACTCCCTATCAGTGATAGAGAACGATGTCGAGTTTACTCCCTATCAGTGATAGAGAACGTATG
TCGAGTTTACTCCCTATCAGTGATAGAGAACGTATGTCGAGTTTACTCCCTATCAGTGATAGAGAACGTA
TGTCGAGTTTATCCCTATCAGTGATAGAGAACGTATGTCGAGTTTACTCCCTATCAGTGATAGAGAACGT
ATGTCGAGGTAGGCGTGTACGGTGGGAGGCCTATATAAGCAGAGCTCGTTTAGTGAACCGTCAGATCGCC
TGGAGAATTGGCTAGCATCAACAAGTTTGTACAAAAAAGCAGGCTTCATGAAGAAAAATCGCGCTTTTTT
GAAGTGGGCAGGGGGCAAGTATCCCCTGCTTGATGATATTAAACGGCATTTGCCCAAGGGCGAATGTCTG
GTTGAGCCTTTTGTAGGTGCCGGGTCGGTGTTTCTCAACACCGACTTTTCTCGTTATATCCTTGCCGATA
TCAATAGCGACCTGATCAGTCTCTATAACATTGTGAAGATGCGTACTGATGAGTACGTACAGGCCGCACG
CGAGCTGTTTGTTCCCGAAACAAATTGCGCCGAGGTTTACTATCAGTTCCGCGAAGAGTTCAACAAAAGC
CAGGATCCGTTCCGTCGGGCGGTACTGTTTTTATATTTGAACCGCTACGGTTACAACGGCCTGTGTCGTT
ACAATCTGCGCGGTGAGTTTAACGTGCCGTTCGGCCGCTACAAAAAACCCTATTTCCCGGAAGCAGAGTT
GTATCACTTCGCTGAAAAAGCGCAGAATGCCTTTTTCTATTGTGAGTCTTACGCCGATAGCATGGCGCGC
GCAGATGATGCATCCGTCGTCTATTGCGATCCGCCTTATGCACCGCTGTCTGCGACCGCCAACTTTACGG
CGTATCACACAAACAGTTTTACGCTTGAACAACAAGCGCATCTGGCGGAGATCGCCGAAGGTCTGGTTGA
GCGCCATATTCCAGTGCTGATCTCCAATCACGATACGATGTTAACGCGTGAGTGGTATCAGCGCGCAAAA
TTGCATGTCGTCAAAGTTCGACGCAGTATAAGCAGCAACGGCGGCACACGTAAAAAGGTGGACGAACTGC
TGGCTTTGTACAAACCAGGAGTCGTTTCACCCGCGAAAAAATTAATTAAACGATCCGGAAGTATGGTGAG
CAAGGGCGAGGAGGATAACATGGCCATCATCAAGGAGTTCATGCGCTTCAAGGTGCACATGGAGGGCTCC
GTGAACGGCCACGAGTTCGAGATCGAGGGCGAGGGCGAGGGCCGCCCCTACGAGGGCACCCAGACCGCCA
AGCTGAAGGTGACCAAGGGTGGCCCCCTGCCCTTCGCCTGGGACATCCTGTCCCCTCAGTTCATGTACGG
CTCCAAGGCCTACGTGAAGCACCCCGCCGACATCCCCGACTACTTGAAGCTGTCCTTCCCCGAGGGCTTC
AAGTGGGAGCGCGTGATGAACTTCGAGGACGGCGGCGTGGTGACCGTGACCCAGGACTCCTCACTGCAGG
ACGGCGAGTTCATCTACAAGGTGAAGCTGCGCGGCACCAACTTCCCCTCCGACGGCCCCGTAATGCAGAA
GAAGACCATGGGCTGGGAGGCCTCCTCCGAGCGGATGTACCCCGAGGACGGCGCCCTGAAGGGCGAGATC
AAGCAGAGGCTGAAGCTGAAGGACGGCGGCCACTACGACGCTGAGGTCAAGACCACCTACAAGGCCAAGA
AGCCCGTGCAGCTGCCCGGCGCCTACAACGTCAACATCAAGTTGGACATCACCTCCCACAACGAGGACTA
CACCATCGTGGAACAGTACGAACGCGCTGAGGGCCGCCACTCCACCGGCGGCATGGACGAGCTGTACAAG
TCTGGCGGCCGCTCTGGCATGGTGAGCAAGGGCGAGGAGGATAACATGGCCATCATCAAGGAGTTCATGC
GCTTCAAGGTGCACATGGAGGGCTCCGTGAACGGCCACGAGTTCGAGATCGAGGGCGAGGGCGAGGGCCG
CCCCTACGAGGGCACCCAGACCGCCAAGCTGAAGGTGACCAAGGGTGGCCCCCTGCCCTTCGCCTGGGAC
ATCCTGTCCCCTCAGTTCATGTACGGCTCCAAGGCCTACGTGAAGCACCCCGCCGACATCCCCGACTACT
TGAAGCTGTCCTTCCCCGAGGGCTTCAAGTGGGAGCGCGTGATGAACTTCGAGGACGGCGGCGTGGTGAC
CGTGACCCAGGACTCCTCACTGCAGGACGGCGAGTTCATCTACAAGGTGAAGCTGCGCGGCACCAACTTC
CCCTCCGACGGCCCCGTAATGCAGAAGAAGACCATGGGCTGGGAGGCCTCCTCCGAGCGGATGTACCCCG
AGGACGGCGCCCTGAAGGGCGAGATCAAGCAGAGGCTGAAGCTGAAGGACGGCGGCCACTACGACGCTGA
GGTCAAGACCACCTACAAGGCCAAGAAGCCCGTGCAGCTGCCCGGCGCCTACAACGTCAACATCAAGTTG
GACATCACCTCCCACAACGAGGACTACACCATCGTGGAACAGTACGAACGCGCTGAGGGCCGCCACTCCA
CCGGCGGCATGGACGAGCTGTACAAGGGTAGCATCGATGGTAGCATGGTGAGCAAGGGCGAGGAGGATAA
CATGGCCATCATCAAGGAGTTCATGCGCTTCAAGGTGCACATGGAGGGCTCCGTGAACGGCCACGAGTTC
GAGATCGAGGGCGAGGGCGAGGGCCGCCCCTACGAGGGCACCCAGACCGCCAAGCTGAAGGTGACCAAGG
GTGGCCCCCTGCCCTTCGCCTGGGACATCCTGTCCCCTCAGTTCATGTACGGCTCCAAGGCCTACGTGAA
GCACCCCGCCGACATCCCCGACTACTTGAAGCTGTCCTTCCCCGAGGGCTTCAAGTGGGAGCGCGTGATG
AACTTCGAGGACGGCGGCGTGGTGACCGTGACCCAGGACTCCTCACTGCAGGACGGCGAGTTCATCTACA
AGGTGAAGCTGCGCGGCACCAACTTCCCCTCCGACGGCCCCGTAATGCAGAAGAAGACCATGGGCTGGGA
GGCCTCCTCCGAGCGGATGTACCCCGAGGACGGCGCCCTGAAGGGCGAGATCAAGCAGAGGCTGAAGCTG
AAGGACGGCGGCCACTACGACGCTGAGGTCAAGACCACCTACAAGGCCAAGAAGCCCGTGCAGCTGCCCG
GCGCCTACAACGTCAACATCAAGTTGGACATCACCTCCCACAACGAGGACTACACCATCGTGGAACAGTA
CGAACGCGCTGAGGGCCGCCACTCCACCGGCGGCATGGACGAGCTGTACAAGCTCGAGAAGGAGAAATCA
GCCTGCCCTAAAGACCCCGCAAAGCCCCCCGCAAAAGCACAGGTGGTGGGATGGCCCCCCGTGCGCAGCT
ACCGGAAGAACGTGATGGTGTCCTGCCAGAAGAGCTCCGGAGGACCAGAGGCAGCAGCCTTTGTGAAGGT
GTCTATGGATGGCGCCCCTTACCTGAGAAAGATCGACCTGAGGATGTATAAGGCCTCCGATGAGATGGAG
GAGTGTTCTCAGCACCTGCCTGGAGCAGGATCTAGCGGCGACATCATGGATTACAAGGACGATGACGATA
AGGGATCCTCTGGAACAGGAAGCGGATCCGGCACAAGCGCCCCAATCACCGCCTATGCACAGCAGACCAG
GGGACTGCTGGGATGCATCATCACATCCCTGACCGGAAGGGACAAGAACCAGGTGGAGGGAGAGGTGCAG
ATCGTGTCTACCGCCACACAGACCTTCCTGGCCACATGCATCAATGGCGTGTGCTGGGCCGTGTACCACG
GAGCAGGAACAAGGACCATCGCATCCCCAAAGGGACCTGTGATCCAGATGTATACCAATGTGGACCAGGA
TCTGGTGGGATGGCCAGCACCACAGGGATCTAGAAGCCTGACACCATGCACCTGTGGCAGCTCCGACCTG
TACCTGGTGACAAGGCACGCCGATGTGATCCCCGTGCGGAGAAGGGGCGACTCCAGAGGCTCTCTGCTGA
GCCCTAGGCCAATCAGCTATCTGAAGGGCTCTAGCGGAGGACCACTGCTGTGCCCAGCAGGACACGCCGT
GGGCCTGTTCCGCGCCGCCGTGTGCACCCGGGGCGTGGCCAAGGCCGTGGACTTCATCCCTGTGGAGAAC
CTGGAGACCACAATGCGGTCCCCAGTGTTCACAGACAATTCCTCTCCCCCTGCCGTGACACTGACCCACC
CTATCACAAAGATCGATACCAAGTACATCATGACCTGTATGTCTGCCGACCTGGAGGTGGTGACAAGCAC
CTGGGTGCTGGTGGGAGGCGTGCTGGCCGCCCTGGCAGCATATTGCCTGAGCACCGGCTGCGTGGTCATC
GTGGGGAGAATCGTGCTGAGCGGAAAACCTGCTATCATCCCTGACCGAGAAGTCCTGTATTAAAGATCTG
ACCCAGCTTTCTTGTACAAAGTGGTTTAGTAATGAACCGGTCCACCACCACCACCACCACTAAGGATCCG
GGGTTGGGGTTGCGCCTTTTCCAAGGCAGCCCTGGGTTTGCGCAGGGACGCGGCTGCTCTGGGCGTGGTT
CCGGGAAACGCAGCGGCGCCGACCCTGGGTCTCGCACATTCTTCACGTCCGTTCGCAGCGTCACCCGGAT
CTTCGCCGCTACCCTTGTGGGCCCCCCGGCGACGCTTCCTGCTCCGCCCCTAAGTCGGGAAGGTTCCTTG
CGGTTCGCGGCGTGCCGGACGTGACAAACGGAAGCCGCACGTCTCACTAGTACCCTCGCAGACGGACAGC
GCCAGGGAGCAATGGCAGCGCGCCGACCGCGATGGGCTGTGGCCAATAGCGGCTGCTCAGCAGGGCGCGC
CGAGAGCAGCGGCCGGGAAGGGGCGGTGCGGGAGGCGGGGTGTGGGGCGGTAGTGTGGGCCCTGTTCCTG
CCCGCGCGGTGTTCCGCATTCTGCAAGCCTCCGGAGCGCACGTCGGCAGTCGGCTCCCTCGTTGACCGAA
TCACCGACCTCTCTCCCCAGCAATTCACCATGACCGAGTACAAGCCCACGGTGCGCCTCGCCACCCGCGA
CGACGTCCCCAGGGCCGTACGCACCCTCGCCGCCGCGTTCGCCGACTACCCCGCCACGCGCCACACCGTC
GATCCGGACCGCCACATCGAGCGGGTCACCGAGCTGCAAGAACTCTTCCTCACGCGCGTCGGGCTCGACA
TCGGCAAGGTGTGGGTCGCGGACGACGGCGCCGCGGTGGCGGTCTGGACCACGCCGGAGAGCGTCGAAGC
GGGGGCGGTGTTCGCCGAGATCGGCCCGCGCATGGCCGAGTTGAGCGGTTCCCGGCTGGCCGCGCAGCAA
CAGATGGAAGGCCTCCTGGCGCCGCACCGGCCCAAGGAGCCCGCGTGGTTCCTGGCCACCGTCGGCGTCT
CGCCCGACCACCAGGGCAAGGGTCTGGGCAGCGCCGTCGTGCTCCCCGGAGTGGAGGCGGCCGAGCGCGC
CGGGGTGCCCGCCTTCCTGGAGACCTCCGCGCCCCGCAACCTCCCCTTCTACGAGCGGCTCGGCTTCACC
GTCACCGCCGACGTCGAGGTGCCCGAAGGACCGCGCACCTGGTGCATGACCCGCAAGCCCGGTGCCGAAG
GTAGAGGTTCTCTCCTCACTTGTGGTGATGTTGAAGAAAACCCTGGTCCAATGTCTAGACTGGACAAGAG
CAAAGTCATAAACGGAGCTCTGGAATTACTCAATGGTGTCGGTATCGAAGGCCTGACGACAAGGAAACTC
GCTCAAAAGCTGGGAGTTGAGCAGCCTACCCTGTACTGGCACGTGAAGAACAAGCGGGCCCTGCTCGATG
CCCTGCCAATCGAGATGCTGGACAGGCATCATACCCACTTCTGCCCCCTGGAAGGCGAGTCATGGCAAGA
CTTTCTGCGGAACAACGCCAAGTCATACCGCTGTGCTCTCCTCTCACATCGCGACGGGGCTAAAGTGCAT
CTCGGCACCCGCCCAACAGAGAAACAGTACGAAACCCTGGAAAATCAGCTCGCGTTCCTGTGTCAGCAAG
GCTTCTCCCTGGAGAACGCACTGTACGCTCTGTCCGCCGTGGGCCACTTTACACTGGGCTGCGTATTGGA
GGAACAGGAGCATCAAGTAGCAAAAGAGGAAAGAGAGACACCTACCACCGATTCTATGCCCCCACTTCTG
AGACAAGCAATTGAGCTGTTCGACCGGCAGGGAGCCGAACCTGCCTTCCTTTTCGGCCTGGAACTAATCA
TATGTGGCCTGGAGAAACAGCTAAAGTGCGAAAGCGGCGGGCCGACCGACGCCCTTGACGATTTTGACTT
AGACATGCTCCCAGCCGATGCCCTTGACGACTTTGACCTTGATATGCTGCCTGCTGACGCTCTTGACGAT
TTTGACCTTGACATGCTCCCCGGGTAACTAAGTAAGGATCGATCCAAGATATCGTATTCTTAACTATGTT
GCTCCTTTTACGCTATGTGGATACGCTGCTTTAATGCCTTTGTATCATGCTATTGCTTCCCGTATGGCTT
TCATTTTCTCCTCCTTGTATAAATCCTGGTTGCTGTCTCTTTATGAGGAGTTGTGGCCCGTTGTCAGGCA
ACGTGGCGTGGTGTGCACTGTGTTTGCTGACGCAACCCCCACTGGTTGGGGCATTGCCACCACCTGTCAG
CTCCTTTCCGGGACTTTCGCTTTCCCCCTCCCTATTGCCACGGCGGAACTCATCGCCGCCTGCCTTGCCC
GCTGCTGGACAGGGGCTCGGCTGTTGGGCACTGACAATTCCGTGGTGTTGTCGGGGAAGCTGACGTCCTT
TCCATGGCTGCTCGCCTGTGTTGCCACCTGGATTCTGCGCGGGACGTCCTTCTGCTACGTCCCTTCGGCC
CTCAATCCAGCGGACCTTCCTTCCCGCGGCCTGCTGCCGGCTCTGCGGCCTCTTCCGCGTCTTCGCCTTC
GCCCTCAGACGAGTCGGATCTCCCTTTGGGCCGCCTCCCCGCCTGTTTCGCCTCGGCGTCCGGACTAGAG
GTACCTTTAAGACCAATGACTTACAAGGCAGCTGTAGATCTTAGCCACTTTTTAAAAGAAAAGGGGGGAC
TGGAAGGGCTAATTCACTCCCAACGAAGACAAGATCTGCTTTTTGCTTGTACTGGGTCTCTCTGGTTAGA
CCAGATCTGAGCCTGGGAGCTCTCTGGCTAACTAGGGAACCCACTGCTTAAGCCTCAATAAAGCTTGCCT
TGAGTGCTTCAAGTAGTGTGTGCCCGTCTGTTGTGTGACTCTGGTAACTAGAGATCCCTCAGACCCTTTT
AGTCAGTGTGGAAAATCTCTAGCAGTAGTAGTTCATGTCATCTTATTATTCAGTATTTATAACTTGCAAA
GAAATGAATATCAGAGAGTGAGAGGAACTTGTTTATTGCAGCTTATAATGGTTACAAATAAAGCAATAGC
ATCACAAATTTCACAAATAAAGCATTTTTTTCACTGCATTCTAGTTGTGGTTTGTCCAAACTCATCAATG
TATCTTATCATGTCTGGCTCTAGCTATCCCGCCCCTAACTCCGCCCATCCCGCCCCTAACTCCGCCCAGT
TCCGCCCATTCTCCGCCCCATGGCTGACTAATTTTTTTTATTTATGCAGAGGCCGAGGCCGCCTCGGCCT
CTGAGCTATTCCAGAAGTAGTGAGGAGGCTTTTTTGGAGGCCTTTCAAATATGTATCCGCTCATGAGACA
ATAACCCTGATAAATGCTTCAATAATATTGAAAAAGGAAGAGTATGAGTATTCAACATTTCCGTGTCGCC
CTTATTCCCTTTTTTGCGGCATTTTGCCTTCCTGTTTTTGCTCACCCAGAAACGCTGGTGAAAGTAAAAG
ATGCTGAAGATCAGTTGGGTGCACGAGTGGGTTACATCGAACTGGATCTCAACAGCGGTAAGATCCTTGA
GAGTTTTCGCCCCGAAGAACGTTTTCCAATGATGAGCACTTTTAAAGTTCTGCTATGTGGCGCGGTATTA
TCCCGTATTGACGCCGGGCAAGAGCAACTCGGTCGCCGCATACACTATTCTCAGAATGACTTGGTTGAGT
ACTCACCAGTCACAGAAAAGCATCTTACGGATGGCATGACAGTAAGAGAATTATGCAGTGCTGCCATAAC
CATGAGTGATAACACTGCGGCCAACTTACTTCTGACAACGATCGGAGGACCGAAGGAGCTAACCGCTTTT
TTGCACAACATGGGGGATCATGTAACTCGCCTTGATCGTTGGGAACCGGAGCTGAATGAAGCCATACCAA
ACGACGAGCGTGACACCACGATGCCTGTAGCAATGGCAACAACGTTGCGCAAACTATTAACTGGCGAACT
ACTTACTCTAGCTTCCCGGCAACAATTAATAGACTGGATGGAGGCGGATAAAGTTGCAGGACCACTTCTG
CGCTCGGCCCTTCCGGCTGGCTGGTTTATTGCTGATAAATCTGGAGCCGGTGAGCGTGGGTCTCGCGGTA
TCATTGCAGCACTGGGGCCAGATGGTAAGCCCTCCCGTATCGTAGTTATCTACACGACGGGGAGTCAGGC
AACTATGGATGAACGAAATAGACAGATCGCTGAGATAGGTGCCTCACTGATTAAGCATTGGTAACTGTCA
GACCAAGTTTACTCATATATACTTTAGATTGATTTAAAACTTCATTTTTAATTTAAAAGGATCTAGGTGA
AGATCCTTTTTGATAATCTCATGACCAAAATCCCTTAACGTGAGTTTTCGTTCCACTGAGCGTCAGACCC
CGTAGAAAAGATCAAAGGATCTTC
